>Addgene plasmid #240710 | pRECMYC-Eas1 | addgene full sequence | sequence record 482711 | Addgene NGS Result
GCCACATCGAGGCCGAGCTCGGCGCGAACATGCCACCGCCGCGCTGGCGTCAGCAGACCACGTACAAAGC
GGCTCCGACGCCGCTAGGGCGGAATTGCGCACTGTTCGATTCCGTCAGGTTGTGGGCCTATCGTCCCGCC
CTCATGCGGATCTACCTGCCGACCCGGAACGTGGACGGACTCGGCCGCGCGATCTATGCCGAGTGCCACG
CGCGAAACGCCGAATTTCCGTGCAACGACGTGTGTCCCGGACCGCTACCGGACAGCGAGGTCCGCGCCAT
CGCCAACAGCATTTGGCGTTGGATCACAACCAAGTCGCGCATTTGGGCGGACGGGATCGTGGTCTACGAG
GCCACACTCAGTGCGCGCCAGTCGGCCATCTCGCGGAAGGGCGCAGCAGCGCGCACGGCGGCGAGCACAG
TTGCGCGGCGCGCAAAGTCCGCGTCAGCCATGGAGGCATTGCTATGAGCGACGGCTACAGCGACGGCTAC
AACCGGCAGCCGACTGTCCGCAAAAAGCGGCGCGTGACCGCCGCCGAAGGCGCTCGAATCACCGGACTAT
CCGAACGCCACGTCGTCCGGCTCGTGGCGCAGGAACGCAGCGAGTGGCTCGCCGAGCAGGCTGCACGCCG
CGAACGCATCCGCGCCTATCACGACGACGAGGGCCACTCTTGGCCGCAAACGGCCAAACATTTCGGGCTG
CATCTGGACACCGTTAAGCGACTCGGCTATCGGGCGAGGAAAGAGCGTGCGGCAGAACAGGAAGCGGCTC
AAAAGGCCCACAACGAAGCCGACAATCCACCGCTGTTCTAACGCAATTGGGGAGCGGGTGTCGCGGGGGT
TCCGTGGGGGGTTCCGTTGCAACGGGTCGGACAGGTAAAAGTCCTGGTAGACGCTAGTTTTCTGGTTTGG
GCCATGCCTGTCTCGTTGCGTGTTTCGTTGCGCCCGTTTTGAATACCAGCCAGACGAGACGGGGTTCTAC
GAATCTTGGTCGATACCAAGCCATTTCCGCTGAATATCGGGGAGCTCACCGCCAGAATCGGTGGTTGTGG
TGATGTACGTGGCGAACTCCGTTGTAGTGCCTGTGGTGGCATCCGTGGCGCGGCCGCGGTACCAGATCTT
TAAATCTAGATAAAGAAGTGACGCGGTCTCAAGCGTCGAGCGTCGCCAGCGTGTCGAGGATGTCGAAGTC
GTAGCCGTCGGCGCTGGCGATGTAGACCTGCTGGTCGAATTGACTGTCGCGCATACACATCGGGCCCCGG
GGCCCGTCGAACCCGACATCGTGCGCGGATGCCATCAGGTCCGGTATCTCGGGGGAGTGGGCCCGCTGGA
AGATGGCCTCGAGCGCAAGCAGACCCTCGTAACAGGATTCGGCCATCGCGTTGAGCGGTGGCGCGTCGGC
GCCGTAGCGGGCGACGTAGCTGCCCATCAGGTCCATGGCACCCGCGGTGGCCAGTGAACTGAAGTACGCC
GCGGCGACATAGAGGTTTTCGGTGGAGCCGGCGCCGCTGGCCAGCAGCATGTTCTCCTCCATCAGCGGGC
TGAACCGCGCCATGCGGTCGTGCCCGCCGGCGCGCGCGAACTCGCGGTTGAACAACACGGCGTCCTGGCC
GACGAGCAGCATCAACACGGCCTGCGCCCCCGACGCGATGGCCTTGCGGACAGGTGCGCGGAAATCGTCG
GTGCCGTACGGGACGTAGATCTCCCGTCTGAGCTCGAGGTCCAGATCTCGGCAGTACGCGCGGGCGGCCG
CGGCGGAACGGCGCGGCCAGATGTAGTCATCGCCGACCAGGCACCAGGACCGGATGCCGAAGTGGTCGCG
CAGCCAGGCGAGCGCGGGCGCGATCTGGATCTGCGGTGTCTCGCCTGTGCAGAACACGCCCGGTGTGCGT
TCACCGCCCTCGTACAACGAGGTGTAGACGTACGGGATGCGGTCGCGGACCACCGGGGAGATGCGGTTGC
GCACGGCCGAGATGTGCCAGCCGGTCACGGCGTCGAGACCGTGACCTCGCAACCGGTCGGCGACGGTCCG
GGCGACGTCGTCGCCGGGCGCTCCGCCGTCGAGCACCTCGATGGTGACCTTGCGGCCCTGCAGGCCGCCT
CGGTCGTTGACCTCCTTGGCCGCGAGCTCGGCCACGGCCTCGCACGAAGGCGCGAAGATTCCCGCTGGCC
CTTGAAGCGGAATCACCAGCCCGACGCGGAACTCAACCTCGCCGTCCTGCACTCCAGATCACCGTCGATC
CCGTGTAGTCTGCGCTTCAAAGCTTTCTAGCAGAAATAATTCATTCTGAACAGACCCCGCCGTCGACACG
AGGAGACACCCACCATGGCCGCCGGACAGCAGCGCCGCCCCAACCTCCTGCTGCCGTTGGTGCGTCTGAC
CCACCTCGCGGAGTCGGCGATCGAACGCGTGCTCGCGGACTCGTCGCTCAAGATCGAGGACTGGCGCGTG
CTCGACGAGTTGGCCGGACGGCGCACCGTGCCCATGAGCGATCTCGCGCAGGCCACGCTGATCACGGGTC
CGACTCTCACCAGAACCGTCGATCGCCTTGTGTCGCAAGGGATCATCTACCGGACTGCCGATCTGCATGA
CCGCCGGCGGGTGCTCGTGGCGTTGACCCCGCGGGGGCGGACGCTGCGCAACCGCCTGGTGGACGCGGTA
GCCGAGGCCGAGTGTGCGGCTTTTGAATCGTGCGGGCTGGACGTCGACCAGTTGCGCGAACTCGTCGACA
CCACCTCGAATTTGACTTCGTAACCACCCGCGCCCGGCGCGGGCGTTCACCCTTGACTTTTATTTTCATC
TGGATATATTTCGGGTGAATGGAAAGGGGTGACCATGCCGACCTACACATTCCGTTGTTCCCACTGCGGT
CCCTTCGATCTCACCTGCGCGATCTCCGAGCGCGATGCGGCGGCGACCTGTCCGGAGTGCCGGACGCCGG
CGCGCCGGGTCTTCGGTTCGGTAGGGCTGACGACATTCACCGCGGGACATCACCGCGCATTCGACGCGGC
GTCCGCGAGCGCCGAAAGTCCCACGGTGGTGAAGTCGATTCCCGCAGGCGCGGACCGCCCGCGGGCCCCG
CGCCGCAATCCCGGTCTACCGAGTCTGCCGAGGTACTAGCGACATGGGTGGCGTCGGGCTCTTCTACGTG
GGTGCGGTGCTCATCATCGACGGGCTGATGCTGCTGGGCCGCATCAGCCCACGAGGCGCAACACCGCTGA
ACTTCTTCGTCGGCGGACTGCAGGTGGTGACGCCTACGGTGCTGATCCTGCAGTCCGGCGGAGACGCGGC
CGTGATCTTCGCGGCCTCCGGGCTCTACCTGTTCGGCTTCACCTACCTGTGGGTGGCCATCAACAACGTG
ACCGACTGGGACGGAGAAGGTCTCGGATGGTTCTCGCTGTTCGTCGCGATCGCCGCACTCGGCTACTCGT
GGCACGCGTTCACCGCCGAGGCCGACCCGGCGTTCGGGGTGATCTGGCTGCTGTGGGCAGTGCTGTGGTT
CATGCTGTTCCTGCTGCTCGGCCTGGGGCACGACGCACTGGGGCCCGCCGTCGGGTTCGTCGCGGTGGCC
GAAGGCGTGATCACCGCCGCCGTGCCGGCCTTCCTGATCGTGTCGGGCAACTGGGAAACCGGCCCGCTCC
CCGCCGCGGTCATCGCCGTGATCGGTTTTGCCGCAGTTGTTCTCGCATACCCCATCGGGCGCCGTCTCGC
AGCGCCGTCAGTCACCAACCCTCCACCGGCCGCGCTCGCGGCCACCACCCGATAAGAGAAAGGGAGTCCA
CATATGACCCAATGGAATCCGAATCTGTTCCGTAAGGAAGGTCTCAGCAAGGGTTACGATAGCCACTATC
TCACCCGTTTGGTGGAGCAAGGCGAAACCATCAACGAGCGCAATCTGCCAGTCGTGTTTTCGTTGGCCCA
CTTGGCCAACTTGTCCCACACCCTGTATAGCGATCTCCACGGTTTCGTCAGCCGTAACGATCTGGAGCGG
AAGGATTTCCCCTACAAGAACTTTTCGATTAGCAAACGGACGGGTGGCAAACGGTGGATTTCCATTCCAA
CGCCGGCGTTGATGGCCGTGCAATACTGGATCAACAAAAATATTCTCAATCGGATCATCCCGCATGCGGC
GGCGTATGCGTATGTGCCCAAGCGTAAGATTATTCAGCACGCGCAACGCCATTGCGGCTCGGGTTGGCTC
ATTAAAATTGATATCAAAGACTTTTTTGGTAACATTAGCGAACGTCAAGTCTTCGACGTCTTTCTCAACT
TGGGCTACCCAAAACTGTTGAGCTTTGAAATGGCGCGTCTCTGCACCCGCGTGACCCCAAAACGGAAAGG
TAAGCGTTGGTGTAACACCAACAATGAACACACGATCACGGGTTATGATAGCAAGTTCGTCGGTTCCCTG
CCACAAGGCGCCCCCACGTCGCCAGCCCTGTCCAACCTCGTCTGTATCGGTCTCGACAAGCAGCTCACGT
CGTTGGCCATTTCGGAGGGCGCGACGTATTCCCGGTATGCGGACGACATCTGTTTTTCCCTGCCGATGGG
CTGTCGGAAATCCGCCTTGCATATTAAGAAGGAGATTAGCAAGATTTTGCACGGTTACGGGTTTTCGGAT
AACAGCAAGAAAACCCGTCTCATCCCGCCGGGGGCGCGTAAGGTGCTCACCGGGCTGAACGTCAATAACG
ATACCCCACGCATTCCAAAAGAGATCCGTGATAGCGTGCGTATGCACCTCTACTATGCGAAGAAAAACGG
CATCGCGACGCATTGTAAAACGCGCGGTTTCCGGAGCGTCATTGGCTTTTACAATTACCTCTCGGGGGTG
ATCGGTTATATTTACTCGATTGATTCGAATATGGGGAACAAGTTCCGGAATGAGTTCAACTCGTTGCCGT
GGGTCGACTTCTCCTTGTAATACCGTTCATATGAGGCTAGAGCAGGTGATTGGGGTTCCGTCGTGAAACT
TAGTTGTGGTAGATACATATATAGTGTATCAACTGCCATTGGCAGCCTACGATTCCGTTTGAATGGTTTG
ACAGGATGCCAACGAGCACGGATTCCGTCGCTCTTTGTAGTAGCCTTCGCCAGAGTGAGTGCGCCGTCGT
GCGTCACGCCCGGCGGGGCCCGTGTGAGCCGCTGGACACCATCACCCCGGCGCCAGAGGCTCACTTACGT
GAGGTGAAGTAAGTGACTCAATGGAACCCCAGCCACCTGCATGATCCCGGCGGGAGAAAGGAGAAAGCCA
ATCATGGCTGAAAATGCTGTCACCAAGCAGGATTCGCCCAAGGCACCCGAGACGATCTCGCAAGTGCTGC
AGGTGCTCGTGCCGCAGCTGGCGCGTGCAGTGCCCAAGGGTATGGACCCCGACCGCATCGCGCGGATCGT
GCAAACCGAGATCCGCAAGTCGCGCAACGCGAAAGCTGCTGGCATCGCTAAGCAGTCCCTCGACGACTGC
ACGCAAGAGTCATTTGCCGGTGCGCTGCTGACCTCGGCCGCGCTCGGTCTCGAGCCCGGTGTCAACGGCG
AGTGCTACCTCGTGCCCTACCGCGACACCCGGCGCGGCGTGGTCGAGTGCCAGCTGATCATCGGCTACCA
GGGCATCGTCAAACTGTTCTGGCAGCACCCGCGCGCCTCCCGGATCGACGCGCAGTGGGTCGGCGCGAAC
GACGAATTCCATTACACCATGGGCCTCAATCCGACGCTGAAACACGTGAAGGCCAAGGGTGATCGGGGTA
ATCCGGTCTACTTCTACGCGATCGTCGAGGTGACCGGCGCTGAGCCGCTGTGGGACGTGTTCACCGCCGA
CGAGATCAGGGAATTGCGTCGCGGCAAGGTCGGATCCTCGGGCGACATCAAGGACCCGCAGCGCTGGATG
GAGCGGAAGACCGCGCTCAAACAGGTGCTGAAGCTGGCACCGAAGACGACGCGGCTCGACGCGGCGATCC
GCGCCGACGATCGCCCGGGCACCGACCTGTCACAGTCGCAGGCGCTCGCGCTGCCGTCGACCGTCAAGCC
GACGGCCGACTACATCGACGGCGAGATCGCCGAGCCGCACGAGGTCGATACGCCACCGAAGTCGTCGCGC
GCACAACGCGCGCAGCGCGCCACCGCGCCGGCGCCCGACGTGCAGATGGCCAATCCCGATCAGCTGAAGC
GCCTCGGCGAGATCCAGAAGGCCGAAAAGTACAACGACGCCGATTGGTTCAAGTTCCTCGCCGATTCGGC
CGGCGTCAAAGCCACGCGCGCCGCCGACCTCACGTTCGACGAGGCGAAGGCTGTCATCGACATGTTCGAC
GGGCCCAACGCATGAGCGCCCCGGCGAATTCCGACGCGGTGGTTGATCTGCAACTAGCGTACGATCGACT
GCCAGGCATCAAATAAAACGAAAGGCTCAGTCGAAAGACTGGGCCTTTCGTTTTATGCCATCATGGCCGC
GGTGATCAGCTAGCCACCTGACGTCGGGGGGGGGGGAAAGCCACGTTGTGTCTCAAAATCTCTGATGTTA
CATTGCACAAGATAAAAATATATCATCATGAACAATAAAACTGTCTGCTTACATAAACAGTAATACAAGG
GGTGTTATGAGCCATATTCAACGGGAAACGTCTTGCTCGAGGCCGCGATTAAATTCCAACATGGATGCTG
ATTTATATGGGTATAAATGGGCTCGCGATAATGTCGGGCAATCAGGTGCGACAATCTATCGCTTGTATGG
GAAGCCCCATGCGCCAGAGTTGTTTCTGAAACATGGCAAAGGTAGCGTTGCCAATGATGTTACAGATGAG
ATGGTCAGACTAAACTGGCTGACGGAATTTATGCCTCTTCCGACCATCAAGCATTTTATCCGTACTCCTG
ATGATGCATGGTTACTCACCACTGCGATCCCCGGGAAAACAGCATTCCAGGTATTAGAAGAATATCCTGA
TTCAGGTGAAAATATTGTTGATGCGCTGGCAGTGTTCCTGCGCCGGTTGCATTCGATTCCTGTTTGTAAT
TGTCCTTTTAACAGCGATCGCGTATTTCGTCTCGCTCAGGCGCAATCACGAATGAATAACGGTTTGGTTG
ATGCGAGTGATTTTGATGACGAGCGTAATGGCTGGCCTGTTGAACAAGTCTGGAAAGAAATGCATAATCT
TTTGCCATTCTCACCGGATTCAGTCGTCACTCATGGTGATTTCTCACTTGATAACCTTATTTTTGACGAG
GGGAAATTAATAGGTTGTATTGATGTTGGACGAGTCGGAATCGCAGACCGATACCAGGATCTTGCCATCC
TATGGAACTGCCTCGGTGAGTTTTCTCCTTCATTACAGAAACGGCTTTTTCAAAAATATGGTATTGATAA
TCCTGATATGAATAAATTGCAGTTTCATTTGATGCTCGATGAGTTTTTCTAATCAGAATTGGTTAATTGG
TTGTAACACTGGCAGAGCATTACGCTGACTTGACGGGACGGCGGCTTTGTTGAATAAATCGAACTTTTGC
TGAGTTGAAGGATCAGATCACGCATCTTCCCGACAACGCAGACCGTTCCGTGGCAAAGCAAAAGTTCAAA
ATCACCAACTGGTCCACCTACAACAAAGCTCTCACCAACCGTGGCTCCCTCACTTTCTGGCTGGATGATG
GGGCGATTCAGGCCTGGTATGAGTCAGCAACACCTTCTTCACGAGGCAGACCTCACTAGTTCCATGAGCG
TCAGACCCCGTAGAAAAGATCAAAGGATCTTCTTGAGATCCTTTTTTTCTGCGCGTAATCTGCTGCTTGC
AAACAAAAAAACCACCGCTACCAGCGGTGGTTTGTTTGCCGGATCAAGAGCTACCAACTCTTTTTCCGAA
GGTAACTGGCTTCAGCAGAGCGCAGATACCAAATACTGTCCTTCTAGTGTAGCCGTAGTTAGGCCACCAC
TTCAAGAACTCTGTAGCACCGCCTACATACCTCGCTCTGCTAATCCTGTTACCAGTGGCTGCTGCCAGTG
GCGATAAGTCGTGTCTTACCGGGTTGGACTCAAGACGATAGTTACCGGATAAGGCGCAGCGGTCGGGCTG
AACGGGGGGTTCGTGCACACAGCCCAGCTTGGAGCGAACGACCTACACCGAACTGAGATACCTACAGCGT
GAGCTATGAGAAAGCGCCACGCTTCCCGAGGGGAGAAAGGCGGACAGGTATCCGGTAAGCGGCAGGGTCG
GAACAGGAGAGCGCACGAGGGAGCTTCCAGGGGGAAACGCCTGGTATCTTTATAGTCCTGTCGGGTTTCG
CCACCTCTGACTTGAGCGTCGATTTTTGTGATGCTCGTCAGGGGGGCGGAGCCTATGGAAAAACGCCAGC
AACGCGGCCTTTTTACGGTTCCTGGCCTTTTGCTGGCCTTTTGCTCACATGTTCTTTCCTGCGTTATCCC
CTGATTCTGTGGATAACCGTATTACCGCCTTTGAGTGAGCTGATACCGCTCGCCGCAGCCGAACGACCGA
GCGCAACGCGTGAGCCCACCAGCTCCGTAAGTTCGGGCGCTGTGTGGCTCGTACCCGCGCATTCAGGCGG
CAGGGGGTCTAACGGGTCTAAGGCGGCGTGTACGGCCGCCACAGCGGCTCTCAGCGGCCCGGAAACGTCC
TCGAAACGACGCATGTGTTCCTCCTGGTTGGTACAGGTGGTTGGGGGTGCTCGGCTGTCGCTGGTGTTCC
ACCACCAGGGCTCGACGGGAGAGCGGGGGAGTGTGCAGTTGTGGGGTGGCCCCTCAGCGAAATATCTGAC
TTGGAGCTCGTGTCGGACCATACACCGGTGATTAATCGTGGTCTACTACCAAGCGTGAGCCACGTCGCCG
ACGAATTTGAGCAGCTCTGGCTGCCGTACTGGCCGCTGGCAAGCGACGATCTGCTCGAGGGGATCTACCG
CCAAAGCCGCGCGTCGGCCCTAGGCCGCCGGTACATCGAGGCGAACCCAACAGCGCTGGCAAACCTGCTG
GTCGTGGACGTAGACCATCCAGACGCAGCGCTCCGAGCGCTCAGCGCCCGGGGGTCCCATCCGCTGCCCA
ACGCGATCGTGGGCAATCGCGCCAACGGCCACGCACACGCAGTGTGGGCACTCAACGCCCCTGTTCCACG
CACCGAATACGCGCGGCGTAAGCCGCTCGCATACATGGCGGCGTGCGCCGAAGGCCTTCGGCGCGCCGTC
GATGGCGACCGCAGTTACTCAGGCCTCATGACCAAAAACCCCGGCCACATCGCCTGGGAAACGGAATGGC
TCCACTCAGATCTCTACACACTCA
Features (pLannotate 1.2.2; 5 found; start..end, strand, type, name):
   3124..3762    +  CDS            AMIS_MYCSM: Protein inferred from homology: Swiss-Prot protein existence level 3. Possible transporter that might be responsible for the adsorption of amidase substrates or release of their hydrolysis products. From Mycolicibacterium smegmatis (Mycobacterium smegmatis).
   6380..6426    +  terminator     rrnB T1 terminator: transcription terminator T1 from the E. coli rrnB gene
   6587..7402    +  CDS            KanR: aminoglycoside phosphotransferase; aph(3')-Ia; confers resistance to kanamycin in bacteria or G418 (Geneticin®) in eukaryotes
   7543..7686    +  CDS            TRA2_ECOLX (fragment): Protein predicted: Swiss-Prot protein existence level 4. Required for transposition of transposon Tn903. From Escherichia coli.
   7733..8321    +  rep_origin     ori: high-copy-number ColE1/pMB1/pBR322/pUC origin of replication
