[The description below was written by a language model from this plasmid's Addgene catalogue record and pLannotate feature annotations shown in this document.]
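Description:
pRECMYC-Eas1 is a 9,264-nt bacterial expression plasmid that carries a retron-based "recombitron" for genome editing in Mycobacterium smegmatis mc2 155. The record is slightly inconsistent about the vector's origin: the purpose statement describes a pLAM12 backbone, while the backbone field lists pJV62. It is propagated in E. coli from a high-copy ColE1/pUC-type origin and selected with kanamycin through an aph(3')-Ia (KanR) cassette, next to which a fragment of a Tn903 transposition gene remains. No mycobacterial replication origin is annotated. The automated feature table found only five features, so much of the plasmid is undescribed.

The 2,532-bp synthetic insert, assembled by Gibson cloning, is listed as the Eas1 reverse transcriptase, an Eco1 ncRNA and the single-strand annealing protein MspRecT. In a recombitron, the retron reverse transcriptase copies part of the ncRNA into multicopy single-stranded DNA inside the cell. Here the ncRNA has been engineered to encode an editing donor aimed at the MSMEG_5894 gene. The RecT-type annealing protein then promotes incorporation of that single-stranded donor into the chromosome, giving a targeted edit without supplying an external oligonucleotide.

None of the insert components is annotated in the feature table, and the record does not state the promoter driving them. The table does detect an M. smegmatis amiS coding sequence, part of the amidase gene region. This may point to acetamide-responsive regulatory sequences of the kind used in mycobacterial expression vectors, but the record does not confirm it. An rrnB T1 terminator lies upstream of KanR. The associated publication concerns cross-species retron-mediated recombineering in phylogenetically distinct bacteria, and this construct represents the mycobacterial case.
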