Addgene plasmid #240710: pRECMYC-Eas1
Purpose: pLAM12 vector backbone containing Eas1 recombitron with MspRecT and a donor in the ncRNA to target MSMEG_5894 gene of Mycobacterium smegmatis mc2 155
Depositing lab: Seth Shipman. Depositing organization: J. David Gladstone Institutes. Publication: Genome editing of phylogenetically distinct bacteria using cross-species retron-mediated recombineering. Gonzalez-Delgado A, Bonillo-Lopez L, Johnson MS, Knodlseder N, Ko CC, Lekbach Y, Oh JH, Selvakumar H, Wold MC, Yu Z, Aragon V, Gralnick JA, Guell M, Hatfull GF, Keitz BK, Koskella B, Mutalik VK, van Pijkeren JP, Shipman SL. Nat Biotechnol. 2026 Apr 23. doi: 10.1038/s41587-026-03076-6. PubMed 42026131.
Backbone
  Vector backbone: pJV62
  Backbone manufacturer: Graham Hatfull (Addgene #26910)
  Vector type: Bacterial Expression
Growth in bacteria
  Bacterial resistance: Kanamycin, 50 μg/mL
  Growth temperature: 37°C
  Growth strain: DH5alpha
  Copy number: High Copy
Gene/Insert
  Gene/Insert name: Eas1 RT, Eco1 ncRNA, MspRecT
  Species: Synthetic
  Insert size (bp): 2532
  Mutation: WT
  Cloning method: Gibson Cloning
Terms and licenses: Academic/Nonprofit Terms; Industry Terms: Not Available to Industry
Depositor comments: Please visit https://doi.org/10.1101/2025.06.16.660010 for bioRxiv preprint.
How to cite: pRECMYC-Eas1 was a gift from Seth Shipman (Addgene plasmid # 240710 ; http://n2t.net/addgene:240710 ; RRID:Addgene_240710)
